>Addgene plasmid #202089 | hSyn-GW-dCas9-SET2-IRES2-mCherry | addgene full sequence | sequence record 405816 | Addgene NGS Result
TGCTTCAATAATATTGAAAAAGGAAGAGTATGAGTATTCAACATTTCCGTGTCGCCCTTATTCCCTTTTT
TGCGGCATTTTGCCTTCCTGTTTTTGCTCACCCAGAAACGCTGGTGAAAGTAAAAGATGCTGAAGATCAG
TTGGGTGCACGAGTGGGTTACATCGAACTGGATCTCAACAGCGGTAAGATCCTTGAGAGTTTTCGCCCCG
AAGAACGTTTTCCAATGATGAGCACTTTTAAAGTTCTGCTATGTGGCGCGGTATTATCCCGTGTTGACGC
CGGGCAAGAGCAACTCGGTCGCCGCATACACTATTCTCAGAATGACTTGGTTGAGTACTCACCAGTCACA
GAAAAGCATCTTACGGATGGCATGACAGTAAGAGAATTATGCAGTGCTGCCATAACCATGAGTGATAACA
CTGCGGCCAACTTACTTCTGACAACGATCGGAGGACCGAAGGAGCTAACCGCTTTTTTGCACAACATGGG
GGATCATGTAACTCGCCTTGATCGTTGGGAACCGGAGCTGAATGAAGCCATACCAAACGACGAGCGTGAC
ACCACGATGCCTGCAGCAATGGCAACAACGTTGCGCAAACTATTAACTGGCGAACTACTTACTCTAGCTT
CCCGGCAACAATTAATAGACTGGATGGAGGCGGATAAAGTTGCAGGACCACTTCTGCGCTCGGCCCTTCC
GGCTGGCTGGTTTATTGCTGATAAATCTGGAGCCGGTGAGCGTGGGTCTCGCGGTATCATTGCAGCACTG
GGGCCAGATGGTAAGCCCTCCCGTATCGTAGTTATCTACACGACGGGGAGTCAGGCAACTATGGATGAAC
GAAATAGACAGATCGCTGAGATAGGTGCCTCACTGATTAAGCATTGGTAACTGTCAGACCAAGTTTACTC
ATATATACTTTAGATTGATTTAAAACTTCATTTTTAATTTAAAAGGATCTAGGTGAAGATCCTTTTTGAT
AATCTCATGACCAAAATCCCTTAACGTGAGTTTTCGTTCCACTGAGCGTCAGACCCCGTAGAAAAGATCA
AAGGATCTTCTTGAGATCCTTTTTTTCTGCGCGTAATCTGCTGCTTGCAAACAAAAAAACCACCGCTACC
AGCGGTGGTTTGTTTGCCGGATCAAGAGCTACCAACTCTTTTTCCGAAGGTAACTGGCTTCAGCAGAGCG
CAGATACCAAATACTGTCCTTCTAGTGTAGCCGTAGTTAGGCCACCACTTCAAGAACTCTGTAGCACCGC
CTACATACCTCGCTCTGCTAATCCTGTTACCAGTGGCTGCTGCCAGTGGCGATAAGTCGTGTCTTACCGG
GTTGGACTCAAGACGATAGTTACCGGATAAGGCGCAGCGGTCGGGCTGAACGGGGGGTTCGTGCACACAG
CCCAGCTTGGAGCGAACGACCTACACCGAACTGAGATACCTACAGCGTGAGCTATGAGAAAGCGCCACGC
TTCCCGAAGGGAGAAAGGCGGACAGGTATCCGGTAAGCGGCAGGGTCGGAACAGGAGAGCGCACGAGGGA
GCTTCCAGGGGGAAACGCCTGGTATCTTTATAGTCCTGTCGGGTTTCGCCACCTCTGACTTGAGCGTCGA
TTTTTGTGATGCTCGTCAGGGGGGCGGAGCCTATGGAAAAACGCCAGCAACGCGGCCTTTTTACGGTTCC
TGGCCTTTTGCTGGCCTTTTGCTCACATGTTCTTTCCTGCGTTATCCCCTGATTCTGTGGATAACCGTAT
TACCGCCTTTGAGTGAGCTGATACCGCTCGCCGCAGCCGAACGACCGAGCGCAGCGAGTCAGTGAGCGAG
GAAGCGGAAGAGCGCCTGATGCGGTATTTTCTCCTTACGCATCTGTGCGGTATTTCACACCGCATATGGT
GCACTCTCAGTACAATCTGCTCTGATGCCGCATAGTTAAGCCAGTATACACTCCGCTATCGCTACGTGAC
TGGGTCATGGCTGCGCCCCGACACCCGCCAACACCCGCTGACGCGCCCTGACGGGCTTGTCTGCTCCCGG
CATCCGCTTACAGACAAGCTGTGACCGTCTCCGGGAGCTGCATGTGTCAGAGGTTTTCACCGTCATCACC
GAAACGCGCGAGGCAGCATGAATTATTCCATTATGCACGACCCCGCCCCGACGCCGGCACGCCGGGGGCC
CGTGGCCGCGGCCCGTTGGTCGAACCCCCGGCCCCGCCCATCCGCGCCATCTGCCATGGGCGGGGCGCGA
GGGCGGGTGGGTCCGCGCCCCGCCCCGCATGGCATCTCATTACCGCCCGATCCGGCGGTTTCCGCTTCCG
TTCCGCATGCTAACGAGGAACAGGCAGGGGGCGGGGCCCGGGCCCCGACTTCCCGGTTCGGCGGTAATGA
GATACGAGCCCCGCGCGCCCGTTGGCCGTCCCCGGGCCCCCCGGTCCCGCCCGCCGGACGCCGGGACCAA
CGGGACGGCGGGCGGCCCAAGGGCCGCCCGCCTTGCCGCCCCCCCATTGGCCGGCGGGCGGGACCGCCCC
AAGGGGGCGGGGCCGCCGGGTAAAAGAAGTGAGAACGCGAAGCGTTCGCACTTCGTCCCAATATATATAT
ATTATTAGGGCGAAGTGCGAGCACTGGCGCCGTGCCCGACTCCGCGCCGGCCCCGGGGGCGGGCCCGGGC
GGCGGGGGGCGGGTCTCTCCGGCGCACATAAAGGCCCGGCGCGACCGACGCCCGCAGACGGCGCCGGCCA
CGAACGACGGGAGCGGCTGCGGAGCACGCGGACCGGGAGCGGGAGTCGCAGAGGGCCGTCGGAGCGGACG
GCGTCGGCATCGCGACGCCCCGGCTCGGGATCGGGATCGCATCGGAAAGGGACACGCGGACGCGGGGGGG
AAAGACCCGCCCACCCCACCCACGAAACACAGGGGACGCACCCCGGGGGCCTCCGACGACAGAAACCCAC
CGGTCCGCCTTTTTTGCACGGGTAAGCACCTTGGGTGGGCGGAGGAGGGGGGGACGCGGGGGCGGAGGAG
GGGGGACGCGGGGGCGGAGGAGGGGGGACGCGGGGGCGGNAGGAGGGGGGNACGCGGGGGCGGAGGNAGG
GGGGNACGCGGGGGCGGNAGGAGGGGGCTCACCCGCGTTCGTGCCTTCCCGCAGGAGGAACGTCCTCGTC
GATAAGCTTGCATGCCTGCAGGTCGACTCTAGATGATCAGATCGGTACCGGATCCGAATTCGATATCCTC
GAGCAACGCCGATGGCAGCCTGGCGGGGGGTACCGGATCCGAATTCGATATCCTCGAGCTAGGCTAGGCC
TTCTAGAGTCGACCCGGGCGGCCGCTTCGAGCAGACATGATAAGATACATTGATGAGTTTGGACAAACCA
CAACTAGAATGCAGTGAAAAAAATGCTTTATTTGTGAAATTTGTGATGCTATTGCTTTATTTGTAACCAT
TATAAGCTGCAATAAACAAGTTAACAACAACAATTGCATTCATTTTATGTTTCAGGTTCAGGGGGAGATG
TGGGAGGTTTTTTAAAGCAAGTAAAACCTCTACAAATGTGGTAAAATCGATTTAATTAAAGTATCTGCAG
AGGGCCCTGCGTATGAGTGCAAGTGGGTTTTAGGACCAGGATGAGGCGGGGTGGGGGTGCCTACCTGACG
ACCGACCCCGACCCACTGGACAAGCACCCAACCCCCATTCCCCAAATTGCGCATCCCCTATCAGAGAGGG
GGAGGGGAAACAGGATGCGGCGAGGCGCGTGCGCACTGCCAGCTTCAGCACCGCGGACAGTGCCTTCGCC
CCCGCCTGGCGGCGCGCGCCACCGCCGCCTCAGCACTGAAGGCGCGCTGACGTCACTCGCCGGTCCCCCG
CAAACTCCCCTTCCCGGCCACCTTGGTCGCGTCCGCGCCGCCGCCGGCCCAGCCGGACCGCACCACGCGA
GGCGCGAGATAGGGGGGCACGGGCGCGACCATCTGCGCTGCGGCGCCGGCGACTCAGCGCTGCCTCAGTC
TGCGGTGGGCAGCGGAGGAGTCGTGTCGTGCCTGAGAGCGCAGCTGTGCTCCTGGGCACCGCGCAGTCCG
CCCCCGCGGCTCCTGGCCAGACCACCCCTAGGACCCCCTGCCCCAAGTCGCAGCCTCTAGAAGATCTGTT
TAAACATCACAAGTTTGTACAAAAAAGCAGGCTCCGCGGCCGCCCCCTTCACCATGGATTATAAAGACCA
CGATGGCGACTACAAGGACCACGACATCGATTATAAGGACGACGACGACAAGATGGCCCCCAAGAAGAAG
AGAAAGGTCGGAAGAGGCATGGACAAGAAATACTCCATTGGCCTCGCTATCGGCACAAACTCCGTGGGAT
GGGCCGTGATTACCGATGAATACAAGGTGCCCTCCAAGAAATTCAAAGTGCTCGGCAACACAGATAGGCA
CTCCATCAAGAAGAACCTGATCGGAGCCCTGCTCTTTGATTCCGGCGAAACCGCCGAGGCTACCAGGCTG
AAGAGAACAGCCAGAAGGAGATACACAAGGAGAAAGAATAGGATTTGCTATCTCCAGGAGATCTTCAGCA
ACGAGATGGCCAAGGTGGATGATAGCTTCTTTCATAGGCTGGAGGAAAGCTTCCTGGTGGAAGAGGACAA
GAAGCACGAAAGACACCCCATTTTTGGCAATATTGTGGACGAGGTGGCTTATCACGAGAAGTATCCTACC
ATTTACCACCTCAGGAAGAAGCTGGTGGATAGCACAGACAAGGCTGATCTGAGACTCATCTACCTCGCCC
TCGCTCATATGATCAAATTCAGAGGCCACTTCCTCATCGAAGGCGACCTCAACCCCGACAACTCCGATGT
GGATAAACTCTTTATCCAGCTCGTCCAAACCTACAACCAGCTCTTCGAGGAAAATCCCATCAACGCTAGC
GGCGTGGATGCCAAAGCTATCCTCAGCGCCAGACTCAGCAAATCCAGGAGGCTGGAGAATCTCATCGCCC
AACTGCCTGGAGAGAAGAAGAATGGCCTCTTCGGCAACCTCATCGCCCTCTCCCTCGGCCTCACACCTAA
TTTCAAGTCCAATTTCGATCTCGCCGAAGATGCTAAGCTCCAGCTGTCCAAGGACACCTACGACGACGAC
CTCGACAACCTGCTCGCCCAAATTGGAGATCAGTACGCCGACCTGTTTCTGGCCGCTAAGAATCTGTCCG
ACGCCATTCTGCTGAGCGACATTCTGAGAGTCAACACAGAGATTACAAAGGCTCCCCTCAGCGCTTCCAT
GATTAAAAGGTACGATGAACATCACCAGGATCTCACCCTGCTCAAGGCCCTCGTGAGGCAGCAGCTCCCT
GAAAAGTATAAAGAGATCTTTTTCGACCAGAGCAAGAATGGCTACGCCGGATACATTGACGGAGGCGCTT
CCCAGGAGGAGTTCTACAAATTCATCAAGCCCATCCTGGAAAAGATGGATGGCACCGAGGAACTCCTGGT
CAAACTCAACAGGGAAGACCTCCTGAGAAAACAGAGAACCTTCGATAACGGCTCCATTCCCCATCAGATT
CATCTGGGCGAGCTGCACGCTATCCTCAGGAGGCAAGAGGACTTCTACCCCTTCCTGAAAGACAATAGGG
AAAAGATCGAAAAAATCCTCACATTCAGGATTCCTTATTACGTGGGACCTCTGGCCAGAGGCAATAGCAG
GTTTGCCTGGATGACCAGAAAGAGCGAGGAGACCATTACCCCTTGGAACTTCGAGGAAGTCGTGGATAAA
GGCGCCTCCGCCCAGTCCTTCATTGAGAGAATGACCAACTTCGATAAAAACCTGCCTAACGAGAAGGTGC
TCCCCAAGCATTCCCTGCTGTATGAGTACTTTACAGTGTACAATGAACTGACAAAAGTGAAATATGTGAC
CGAAGGCATGAGGAAGCCCGCCTTTCTCAGCGGAGAGCAGAAGAAAGCCATCGTGGATCTGCTCTTCAAG
ACAAATAGAAAAGTGACCGTCAAGCAGCTGAAGGAAGACTACTTCAAGAAAATCGAGTGTTTCGACTCCG
TGGAAATCTCCGGCGTGGAGGACAGATTTAACGCCAGCCTGGGCACCTATCATGACCTGCTCAAGATCAT
CAAAGACAAAGATTTCCTCGACAACGAAGAGAACGAGGATATTCTGGAGGATATCGTGCTCACCCTGACA
CTCTTTGAAGACAGGGAGATGATCGAGGAGAGGCTCAAAACCTACGCCCATCTGTTCGACGACAAGGTCA
TGAAGCAACTGAAGAGGAGGAGGTATACAGGATGGGGCAGACTGAGCAGGAAGCTGATTAACGGCATCAG
GGATAAGCAGTCCGGCAAGACAATCCTCGATTTTCTGAAGAGCGATGGATTCGCTAACAGAAATTTCATG
CAGCTCATTCACGATGACAGCCTGACCTTCAAGGAGGACATTCAGAAGGCTCAGGTGTCCGGCCAAGGAG
ACAGCCTCCACGAGCATATCGCTAATCTCGCCGGATCCCCTGCCATTAAAAAAGGAATCCTCCAGACCGT
GAAGGTGGTCGATGAGCTCGTGAAGGTGATGGGCAGGCACAAACCCGAAAACATCGTGATCGAGATGGCT
AGGGAGAATCAAACCACCCAAAAAGGCCAGAAGAACAGCAGGGAAAGAATGAAGAGGATCGAGGAGGGCA
TCAAGGAGCTGGGAAGCCAGATTCTGAAAGAACACCCTGTGGAGAATACCCAGCTGCAGAATGAAAAGCT
GTACCTCTACTACCTGCAGAACGGCAGGGATATGTACGTCGACCAGGAGCTCGACATCAATAGGCTGTCC
GACTATGACGTCGACGCCATTGTCCCCCAAAGCTTCCTCAAGGATGACAGCATCGATAACAAGGTCCTCA
CAAGGTCCGATAAAAACAGAGGAAAGTCCGATAATGTGCCCTCCGAAGAAGTGGTGAAAAAAATGAAAAA
CTACTGGAGACAGCTGCTGAACGCCAAGCTGATTACACAGAGAAAATTCGACAATCTGACCAAGGCCGAA
AGAGGCGGCCTCTCCGAACTGGACAAGGCCGGATTTATCAAGAGGCAGCTCGTCGAAACCAGGCAGATCA
CAAAACACGTGGCTCAGATCCTCGATTCCAGGATGAATACCAAATATGACGAAAATGATAAACTCATCAG
GGAAGTGAAGGTGATCACCCTCAAAAGCAAACTGGTCAGCGACTTCAGGAAGGATTTCCAGTTCTACAAA
GTGAGAGAAATCAACAACTACCATCACGCCCATGATGCCTACCTCAACGCCGTCGTCGGCACCGCCCTCA
TCAAGAAGTATCCCAAACTGGAGTCCGAGTTTGTCTACGGAGATTATAAGGTGTACGACGTGAGGAAGAT
GATCGCTAAGAGCGAACAGGAAATCGGCAAGGCCACAGCCAAATACTTTTTTTACAGCAATATTATGAAC
TTCTTTAAGACCGAGATCACCCTGGCCAATGGAGAAATTAGGAAGAGGCCCCTGATCGAGACAAACGGCG
AGACCGGAGAGATCGTCTGGGATAAGGGCAGAGATTTTGCCACAGTCAGGAAGGTCCTCTCCATGCCTCA
GGTCAACATCGTCAAAAAGACCGAAGTCCAGACAGGCGGCTTTAGCAAGGAGTCCATCCTGCCTAAGAGG
AACAGCGACAAACTCATCGCTAGAAAAAAGGACTGGGATCCCAAGAAATACGGCGGATTTGACAGCCCTA
CAGTCGCTTATTCCGTGCTGGTCGTCGCTAAAGTGGAGAAGGGAAAGTCCAAAAAGCTCAAGAGCGTCAA
GGAGCTGCTGGGCATCACCATCATGGAAAGATCCAGCTTCGAGAAAAACCCTATCGACTTCCTCGAAGCC
AAGGGCTACAAAGAAGTGAAGAAGGATCTGATTATCAAGCTGCCCAAGTATTCCCTCTTTGAGCTCGAGA
ATGGAAGGAAGAGGATGCTCGCCAGCGCTGGAGAACTGCAAAAGGGCAACGAGCTGGCCCTGCCTTCCAA
ATACGTGAACTTTCTGTACCTCGCCTCCCACTATGAGAAACTCAAGGGAAGCCCCGAGGATAACGAACAG
AAGCAGCTCTTCGTGGAACAGCACAAGCACTATCTCGACGAGATTATTGAGCAAATTAGCGAGTTCAGCA
AGAGGGTCATCCTGGCTGATGCTAACCTCGACAAAGTGCTGAGCGCCTACAATAAGCACAGGGATAAGCC
CATTAGGGAGCAGGCCGAGAATATCATCCATCTGTTCACCCTCACAAATCTGGGCGCTCCCGCCGCTTTC
AAGTACTTCGACACCACAATTGATAGGAAGAGATACACCAGCACAAAGGAGGTGCTGGATGCTACCCTCA
TCCACCAGAGCATTACAGGCCTGTACGAAACCAGAATTGACCTGTCCCAACTCGGCGGCGATTCCGCTGG
CGGCGGAGGCTCCGGCGGCGGCGGCTCCGGAGGCGGAGGCTCCGGACCCAAGAAAAAGAGGAAGGTCGCT
GCCGCTGGCAGCATGTCCAAGAACCAGAGCGTGAGCGCCAGCGAGGATGAGAAGGAAATCCTCAACAACA
ACGCCGAGGGCCATAAACCTCAGAGACTGTTCGATCAAGAGCCCGACCTGACCGAGGAAGCCCTGACCAA
ATTCGAAAACCTGGACGACTGCATCTACGCCAACAAGAGAATCGGCACATTCAAGAATAACGATTTTATG
GAATGCGACTGCTATGAAGAGTTCTCCGACGGCGTGAACCACGCCTGTGACGAAGACTCCGACTGCATCA
ACAGACTCACCCTGATTGAGTGTGTGAATGACCTGTGCAGCTCCTGCGGCAACGACTGCCAGAACCAAAG
GTTTCAGAAGAAGCAGTACGCCCCCATCGCCATCTTCAAGACCAAACACAAGGGCTACGGAGTGAGGGCT
GAACAGGACATCGAGGCCAACCAATTCATTTACGAGTACAAAGGCGAGGTGATCGAGGAGATGGAGTTTA
GGGATAGGCTCATTGACTACGATCAGAGGCACTTTAAACACTTCTATTTTATGATGCTCCAGAACGGAGA
GTTCATTGATGCTACAATCAAAGGAAGCCTGGCTAGGTTTTGTAACCACAGCTGTTCCCCTAACGCCTAC
GTCAACAAGTGGGTGGTCAAGGACAAGCTGAGAATGGGCATCTTCGCTCAGAGGAAAATCCTGAAAGGCG
AGGAGATCACATTCGACTACAACGTGGATAGATACGGCGCCCAAGCCCAGAAGTGCTACTGCGAGGAACC
CAATTGTATTGGCTTCCTGGGAGGAAAGACCCAGACCGACGCCGCCAGCCTCCTCCCTCAGAATATCGCT
GATGCCCTGGGAGTGACCGTGTCCATGGAGAAGAAGTGGCTCAAGCTGAAGAAGCTGTCCGGAGAGCCCA
TCATCAAAAATGAAAACGAAAACATTAACATCGAATTCCTGCAGAGCCTGGAGGTGCAGCCCATCGACTC
CCCCGTGGATGTGACAAAGATCATGAGCGTGCTGCTCCAGCAGGACAACAAGATCATCGCCAGCAAGCTG
CTGAAGAGGCTCTTCACAATCGATGACGATTCCCTGAGGCATCAGGCCATCAAACTCCATGGATACACCT
GTTTTAGCAAAATGCTCAAGCTGTTTATCACAGAGCAGCCCCAGGTCGATGGCAAAGGCAATGAGACCGA
GGAAGACGATATCAAGTTCATCAAGGGCATTCTCGACTTCCTGCTCGAACTGCCCAAAACCACCAGAAAT
GGCATCGAGAGCAGCCAGATCGATAATGTCGTGAAGACCCTGCCTGCCAAGTTCCCCTTTCTGAAGCCCA
ACTGCGACGAGCTGCTGGAGAAATGGTCCAAGTTTGAAACCTACAAGAGGATCACAAAGAAGGACATCAA
CGTGGCCGCCTCCAAGATGATCGACCTCAGGAGGGTGAGGCTCCCTCCTGGCTGGGAGATCATCCACGAG
AACGGCAGGCCCCTCTACTACAATGCCGAGCAGAAGACCAAACTGCACTATCCTCCCTCCGGCAGCTCCA
AGGTGTTCAGCTCCAGATCCAACACCCAGGTCAACTCCCCTAGCTCCTCCGGAATCCCCAAGACACCCGG
CGCTCTCGACTCCAAGAAGCATAAGCTCAGCGATGAGGAATACGAGAGGAAGAAGCAGAAGAGGCTCGAG
TACGAGAGGATCGCCCTGGAAAGGGCTAAGCAGGAAGAGCTGGAGAGCCTGAAGCAGAAGCTGAAACTCG
AGAACGAGAGAAAGAGCGTGCTGGAGGATATCATTGCCGAAGCCAATAAGCAGAAGGAGCTGCAGAAGGA
GGAAGCTAAGAAGCTGGTGGAAGCCAAGGAAGCCAAGAGACTCAAGAGGAAGACCGTCAGCCAGAGCCAG
AGACTCGAGCACAACTGGAATAAATTTTTCGCTAGCTTCGTCCCCAACCTGATCAAAAAGAACCCTCAGT
CCAAGCAGTTTGACCACGAAAATATCAAGCAGTGTGCCAAGGACATCGTGAAGATCCTCACAACCAAAGA
GCTGAAAAAGGATAGCAGCAGAGCCCCTCCTGATGACCTGACCAAAGGAAAGAGGCATAAGGTGAAGGAG
TTTATCAATTCCTATATGGACAAAATCATTCTCAAAAAGAAGCAAAAAAAGGCCCTCGCTCTCAGCAGCG
CCAGCACCAGAATGAGCAGCCCCCCCCCTAGCACCTCCTCCTGAAAGGGTGGGCGCGCCGACCCAGCTTT
CTTGTACAAAGTGGTTTAAACTGGTACGCGCCCCTCTCCCGTCCCCCCCCCCTAACGTTACTGGCCGAAG
CCGCTTGGAATAAGGCCGGTGTGCGTTTGTCTATATGTTATTTTCCACCATATTGCCGTCTTTTGGCAAT
GTGAGGGCCCGGAAACCTGGCCCTGTCTTCTTGACGAGCATTCCTAGGGGTCTTTCCCCTCTCGCCAAAG
GAATGCAAGGTCTGTTGAATGTCGTGAAGGAAGCAGTTCCTCTGGAAGCTTCTTGAAGACAAACAACGTC
TGTAGCGACCCTTTGCAGGCAGCGGAACCCCCCACCTGGCGACAGGTGCCTCTGCGGCCAAAAGCCACGT
GTATAAGATACACCTGCAAAGGCGGCACAACCCCAGTGCCACGTTGTGAGTTGGATAGTTGTGGAAAGAG
TCAAATGGCTCTCCTCAAGCGTATTCAACAAGGGGCTGAAGGATGCCCAGAAGGTACCCCATTGTATGGG
ATCTGATCTGGGGCCTCGGTACACATGCTTTACATGTGTTTAGTCGAGGTTAAAAAAACGTCTAGGCCCC
CCGAACCACGGGGACGTGGTTTTCCTTTGAAAAACACGATGATAATATGGCCACAACCATGGTGAGCAAG
GGCGAGGAGGATAACATGGCCATCATCAAGGAGTTCATGCGCTTCAAGGTGCACATGGAGGGCTCCGTGA
ACGGCCACGAGTTCGAGATCGAGGGCGAGGGCGAGGGCCGCCCCTACGAGGGCACCCAGACCGCCAAGCT
GAAGGTGACCAAGGGTGGCCCCCTGCCCTTCGCCTGGGACATCCTGTCCCCTCAGTTCATGTACGGCTCC
AAGGCCTACGTGAAGCACCCCGCCGACATCCCCGACTACTTGAAGCTGTCCTTCCCCGAGGGCTTCAAGT
GGGAGCGCGTGATGAACTTCGAGGACGGCGGCGTGGTGACCGTGACCCAGGACTCCTCCCTGCAGGACGG
CGAGTTCATCTACAAGGTGAAGCTGCGCGGCACCAACTTCCCCTCCGACGGCCCCGTAATGCAGAAGAAG
ACCATGGGCTGGGAGGCCTCCTCCGAGCGGATGTACCCCGAGGACGGCGCCCTGAAGGGCGAGATCAAGC
AGAGGCTGAAGCTGAAGGACGGCGGCCACTACGACGCTGAGGTCAAGACCACCTACAAGGCCAAGAAGCC
CGTGCAGCTGCCCGGCGCCTACAACGTCAACATCAAGTTGGACATCACCTCCCACAACGAGGACTACACC
ATCGTGGAACAGTACGAACGCGCCGAGGGCCGCCACTCCACCGGCGGCATGGACGAGCTGTACAAGTAAG
CGGCCGCGACTCTAGATCATAATCAGCCATACCACATTTGTAGAGGTTTTACTTGCTTTAAAAAACCTCC
CACACCTCCCCCTGAACCTGAAACATAAAATGAATGCAATTGTTTCCCGTTATTTGCACTCTGTTCCTGT
TAATCAACCTCTGGATTACAAAATTTGTGAAAGATTGACTGGTATTCTTAACTATGTTGCTCCTTTTACG
CTATGTGGATACGCTGCTTTAATGCCTTTGTATCATGCTATTGCTTCCCGTATGGCTTTCATTTTCTCCT
CCTTGTATAAATCCTGGTTGCTGTCTCTTTATGAGGAGTTGTGGCCCGTTGTCAGGCAACGTGGCGTGGT
GTGCACTGTGTTTGCTGACGCAACCCCCACTGGTTGGGGCATTGCCACCACCTGTCAGCTCCTTTCCGGG
ACTTTCGCTTTCCCCCTCCCTATTGCCACGGCGGAACTCATCGCCGCCTGCCTTGCCCGCTGCTGGACAG
GGGCTCGGCTGTTGGGCACTGACAATTCCGTGGTGTTGTCGGGGAAGCTGACGTCCTTTCCATGGCTGCT
CGCCTGTGTTGCCACCTGGATTCTGCGCGGGACGTCCTTCTGCTACGTCCCTTCGGCCCTCAATCCAGCG
GACCTTCCTTCCCGCGGCCTGCTGCCGGCTCTGCGGCCTCTTCCGCGTCTTCGCCTTCGCCCTCAGACGA
GTCGGATCTCCCTTTGGGCCGCCTCCCCGCCTGTTTCGCCTCGGCGTCCGGTCCGTGTTGCTTGGTCTTC
ACCTGTGCAGACTTGCGAACCATGGATTCAATTGTTGTTGTTAACTTGTTTATTGCAGCTTATAATGGTT
ACAAATAAAGCAATAGCATCACAAATTTCACAAATAAAGCATTTTTTTCACTGCATTCTAGTTGTGGTTT
GTCCAAACTCATCAATGTATCTTAAGACTAGTCTGAGCGCCGGTCGCTACCATTACCAGTTGGTCTGGTG
TCAAAAATAATAATAACCGGGCAGGCCATGTCTGCCCGTATTTCGCGTAAGGAAATCCATTATGTACTAT
TTAAAAAACACAAACTTTTGGATGTTCGGTTTATTCTTTTTCTTTTACTTTTTTATCATGGGAGCCTACT
TCCCGTTTTTCCCGATTTGGCTACATGACATCAACCATATCAGCAAAAGTGATACGGGTATTATTTTTGC
CGCTATTTCTCTGTTCTCGCTATTATTCCAACCGCTGTTTGGTCTGCTTTCTGACAAACTCGGAACTTGT
TTATTGCAGCTTATAATGGTTACAAATAAAGCAATAGCATCACAAATTTCACAAATAAAGCATTTTTTTC
ACTGCATTCTAGTTGTGGTTTGTCCAAACTCATCAATGTATCTTATCATGTCTGGATCTCTGACCTGAGA
TTGGCGGCACTGAGGTAGAGATGCCCGAACCCCCCCGAGGGAGCGCGGGACGCGGCCGGGGAGGGCTGGG
GCCGGGGAGGGCTGGGGCCGGGGAGGGCTGGGGCCGGGGAGGGCTGGGGCCGGGGAGGGCTGGGGCCGGG
GGAGGGCTGGGGCTGGGGAGGGGCGGTGGTGTGTAGCAGGAGCGGTGTGTTGCGCCGGGGTACGTCTGGA
GGAGCGGGAGGTGCGCGGTGACGTGTGGATGAGGAACAGGAGTTGTTGCGCGGTGAGTTGTCGCTGTGAG
TTGTGTTGTTGGGCAGGTGTGGTGGATGACGTGACGTGTGACGTGCGGAGTGCGCCGTGCTCTGTTGGTT
TCACCTGTGGCAGCCCGGGCCCCCCGCGGGCGCGCGCGCGCGCRRAAARGGCKGGSGSCGGKSMGGGCTG
GGGYSGGGGAGGGCTGGGGCCGGGGRGGGCTGGGGCCGGGGAGGGCTGGGGCTGGGGAGGGGCGGTGGTG
TGTAGCAGGAGCGGTGTGTTGCGCCGGGGTACGTCTGGAGGAGCGGGAGGTGCGCGGTGACGTGTGGATG
AGGAACAGGAGTTGTTGCGCGGTGAGTTGTCGCTGTGAGTTGTGTTGTTGGGCAGGTGTGGTGGATGACG
TGACGTGTGACGTGCGGAGTGCGCCGTGCTCTGTTGGTTTCACCTGTGGCAGCCCGGGCCCCCCGCGGGC
GCGCGCGCGCGCAAAAAAGGCGGGCGGCGGTCCGGGCGGCGTGCGCGCGCGCGGCGGGCGTGGGGGGCGG
GGCCGCGGGAGCGGGGGGRGGANGCGGGGGGGGGAGGCGGGGGGGGGRGCGGGGGGGGGGGNSGGGGGGK
GGNNGCGGNGGGGGGGGGGCGGGGGGGGGGGNGGGGGGNGGGGGGGCGGNGGGNGGGGGGGSGGGGGGGG
SGGGSGGGGGGGGGGGGGGNGGGNGGGGNGGNNGGGGGGGGGGGGGGKGGGGGGGGGGGGGGGGGGGGGG
NGGGGGGGGGGGGRGGGGSGGGGGGGAGGGNGNGGGGGAGGNAGCGGGGGGAGGAGCGGCCAGACCCCGA
AAACGGGCCCCCCCCAAAACACACCCCCCGGGGGTCGCGCGCGGCCCTTTAAAGCGGCGGCGGCGGGCAG
CCCGGGCCCCCCGCGGCCGAGACTAGCGAGTTAGACAGGCAAGCACTACTCGCCTCTGCACGCACATGCT
TGCCTGTCAAACTCTACCACCCCGGCACGCTCTCTGTCTCCATGGCCCGCCGCCGCCGCCATCGCGGCCC
CCGCCGCCCCCGGCCGCCCGGGCCCACGGGCGCCGTCCCAACCGCACAGTCCCAGGTAACGACTCTAGGA
ATTAATTCTTGAAGACGAAAGGGCCTCGTGATACGCCTATTTTTATAGGTTAATGTCATGATAATAATGG
TTTCTTAGACGTCAGGTGGCACTTTTCGGGGAAATGTGCGCGGAACCCCTATTTGTTTATTTTTCTAAAT
ACATTCAAATATGTATCCGCTCATGAGACAATAACCCTGATAAA
Features (pLannotate 1.2.2; 23 found; start..end, strand, type, name):
     30..890     +  CDS            AmpR: β-lactamase; bla; confers resistance to ampicillin, carbenicillin, and related antibiotics
   1061..1649    +  rep_origin     ori: high-copy-number ColE1/pMB1/pBR322/pUC origin of replication
   1835..1975    -  misc_feature   bom: basis of mobility region from pBR322
   2077..2117    -  CDS            rop (fragment): Rop protein, which maintains plasmids at low copy number; rop
   3154..3188    -  misc_feature   MCS (fragment): pUC18/19 multiple cloning site
   3331..3452    -  polyA_signal   SV40 poly(A) signal: SV40 polyadenylation signal
   3475..3543    -  CDS            large T antigen (fragment): large T antigen from SV40 (simian virus 40)
   3586..4033    +  promoter       hSyn promoter: human synapsin I promoter; confers neuron-specific expression (Kügler et al., 2003)
   4139..4163    +  protein_bind   attB1: mutant version of attB; recombination site for the Gateway® BP reaction BP Clonase™
   4289..8392    +  CDS            cas9: CAS9_STRP1 - Also known as csn1 From Streptococcus pyogenes serotype M1.
   8483..10681   +  CDS            SET2: SET2_YEAST - Also known as EZL1, KMT3. Experimental evidence at protein level: Swiss-Prot protein existence level 1. Histone methyltransferase that trimethylates histone H3 'Lys- 36' forming H3K36me3. Involved in transcription elongation as well as in transcription repression. The methyltransferase activity requires the recruitment to the RNA polymerase II, which is CTK1 dependent. From Saccharomyces cerevisiae (strain ATCC 204508 / S288c) (Baker's yeast).
  10701..10725   -  protein_bind   attB2: mutant version of attB; recombination site for the Gateway® BP reaction BP Clonase™
  10741..11328   +  misc_feature   IRES2: internal ribosome entry site (IRES) of the encephalomyocarditis virus (EMCV)
  11329..12036   +  CDS            mCherry: mCherry is a basic (constitutively fluorescent) red fluorescent protein published in 2004, derived from Discosoma sp.. It is reported to be a very rapidly-maturing monomer with low acid sensitivity.
  12055..12138   +  CDS            large T antigen (fragment): large T antigen from SV40 (simian virus 40)
  12182..12770   +  misc_feature   WPRE: woodchuck hepatitis virus posttranscriptional regulatory element
  12853..12974   +  polyA_signal   SV40 poly(A) signal: SV40 polyadenylation signal
  13082..13294   +  CDS            lacY (fragment): LACY_ECOLI - Experimental evidence at protein level: Swiss-Prot protein existence level 1. Responsible for transport of beta-galactosides into the cell, with the concomitant import of a proton (symport system). Can transport lactose, melibiose, lactulose or the analog methyl-1-thio-beta,D- galactopyranoside (TMG), but not sucrose or fructose (PubMed:1848449, PubMed:18177889, PubMed:22106930). The substrate specificity is directed toward the galactopyranosyl moiety of the substrate (PubMed:22106930). From Escherichia coli (strain K12).
  13294..13428   +  polyA_signal   SV40 poly(A) signal: SV40 polyadenylation signal
  14295..14316   +  promoter       chicken β-actin promoter (fragment): contains a 21-bp deletion relative to the standard chicken β-actin promoter
  14393..14414   +  promoter       chicken β-actin promoter (fragment): No description available
  14672..14764   +  CDS            ICP34.5 (fragment): ICP34_HHV11 - Also known as RL1. Experimental evidence at protein level: Swiss-Prot protein existence level 1. Plays essential roles in viral nuclear egress to mediate capsid transit across the nuclear membrane and also in the inhibition of host immune response. Facilitates nuclear egress cooperatively with host C1QBP and protein kinase C/PKC to induce lamin A/C phosphorylation and subsequent reorganization. In turn, lamina disassembles and nuclear egress occurs (PubMed:27630226). Recruits the serine/threonine protein phosphatase PPP1CA/PP1-alpha to dephosphorylate the translation initiation f
  14879..29      +  promoter       AmpR promoter (across the origin): bla
