[The description below was written by a language model from this plasmid's Addgene catalogue record and pLannotate feature annotations shown in this document.]
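Description:
hSyn-GW-dCas9-SET2-IRES2-mCherry is a mammalian expression plasmid built by Gateway recombination into the hSyn-GW-IRES2-mCherry destination backbone, designed to express a chromatin-editing fusion protein in neurons. It is maintained in E. coli through a high-copy ColE1/pUC-type origin and selected with ampicillin via the β-lactamase gene. The catalogue lists a total size of about 14.7 kb, slightly smaller than the roughly 14.95 kb sequenced record from which the feature table was generated.

The expression cassette is driven by the human synapsin I promoter, which restricts expression to neurons. Between the attB1 and attB2 recombination sites lies the insert: Streptococcus pyogenes Cas9, described in the record as the nuclease-dead dCas9 form, fused upstream of the full coding sequence of Saccharomyces cerevisiae Set2, the histone methyltransferase that deposits H3K36me3. A 3x FLAG tag is recorded at the N terminus, although it is not annotated in the feature table. Downstream, an EMCV IRES2 element allows independent translation of mCherry from the same transcript. mCherry is therefore a co-expressed red marker of transduced or transfected cells rather than a true fusion partner, despite the catalogue listing it as a C-terminal tag. A WPRE and SV40 polyadenylation signals follow to enhance transcript stability and processing.

The backbone also contains a short fragment matching herpes simplex virus ICP34.5 along with other small vector remnants, but the record does not state a viral delivery route. No guide RNA cassette is annotated, so guides would have to be supplied separately. The associated publication concerns chromatin-mediated alternative splicing in cocaine-reward behavior, consistent with using the fusion to deposit H3K36me3 at chosen loci in neurons.
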