Addgene plasmid #202089: hSyn-GW-dCas9-SET2-IRES2-mCherry
Depositing lab: Elizabeth Heller. Publication: Chromatin-mediated alternative splicing regulates cocaine-reward behavior. Xu SJ, Lombroso SI, Fischer DK, Carpenter MD, Marchione DM, Hamilton PJ, Lim CJ, Neve RL, Garcia BA, Wimmer ME, Pierce RC, Heller EA. Neuron. 2021 Sep 15;109(18):2943-2966.e8. doi: 10.1016/j.neuron.2021.08.008. Epub 2021 Sep 3. PubMed 34480866.
Backbone
  Vector backbone: hSyn-GW-IRES2-mCherry
  Backbone size w/o insert (bp): 8173
  Total vector size (bp): 14710
  Vector type: Mammalian Expression
Growth in bacteria
  Bacterial resistance: Ampicillin, 100 μg/mL
  Growth temperature: 37°C
  Growth strain: DH5alpha
  Copy number: High Copy
Gene/Insert
  Gene/Insert name: dCas9-Set2
  Species: S. cerevisiae (budding yeast)
  Insert size (bp): 6537
  Promoter: human Synapsin
  Tag / fusion protein: 3x FLAG (N terminal on insert); mCherry (C terminal on insert)
  Cloning method: Gateway Cloning
  Sequencing primers: 5′ GATAGTGACCTGTTCGTTGC; 3′ CCAACTTTGTACAAGAAAGCTGGGTC
Terms and licenses: Academic/Nonprofit Terms; Industry Terms: Not Available to Industry
How to cite: hSyn-GW-dCas9-SET2-IRES2-mCherry was a gift from Elizabeth Heller (Addgene plasmid # 202089 ; http://n2t.net/addgene:202089 ; RRID:Addgene_202089)
